Addgene plasmid #121267: pUC57-Kan_br48_g1736
Purpose: Level 0 Golden-Gate compatible vector
Depositing lab: Sophien Kamoun. Depositing organization: Sainsbury Laboratory, Norwich. Publication: A Clone Resource of Magnaporthe oryzae Effectors That Share Sequence and Structural Similarities Across Host-Specific Lineages. Petit-Houdenot Y, Langner T, Harant A, Win J, Kamoun S. Mol Plant Microbe Interact. 2020 Aug;33(8):1032-1035. doi: 10.1094/MPMI-03-20-0052-A. Epub 2020 Jun 22. PubMed 32460610.
Backbone
  Vector backbone: pUC57-Kan
  Backbone size w/o insert (bp): 2626
  Vector type: Golden Gate
  Selectable markers: lacZ
Growth in bacteria
  Bacterial resistance: Kanamycin, 50 μg/mL
  Growth temperature: 37°C
  Growth strain: DH5alpha
  Copy number: High Copy
Gene/Insert
  Gene/Insert name: br48_g1736
  Mutation: Magnaporthe oryzae
  Cloning method: Restriction Enzyme; 5′ cloning site EcoRV (unknown if destroyed); 3′ cloning site EcoRV (unknown if destroyed)
  Sequencing primers: 5′ M13Fw; 3′ M13Rv
Terms and licenses: Academic/Nonprofit Terms; Industry Terms: Not Available to Industry
How to cite: pUC57-Kan_br48_g1736 was a gift from Sophien Kamoun (Addgene plasmid # 121267 ; http://n2t.net/addgene:121267 ; RRID:Addgene_121267)
