[The description below was written by a language model from this plasmid's Addgene catalogue record and pLannotate feature annotations shown in this document.]
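Description:
pUC57-Kan_br48_g1736 is a small, high-copy E. coli cloning plasmid that serves as a Level 0 module for Golden Gate assembly. It is built on the pUC57-Kan backbone (2,626 bp without insert; 2,935 bp in the full depositor sequence). It replicates from a ColE1/pUC-type origin and is selected with kanamycin through an aph(3')-Ia aminoglycoside phosphotransferase gene, which the annotation places downstream of the bla (AmpR) promoter. Short remnants of bom, rop and lacI are also annotated. These are fragmentary leftovers of the pBR322/pUC lineage rather than functional elements.

The insert, br48_g1736, is attributed to Magnaporthe oryzae (the species is entered in the record's mutation field). The associated publication describes a clone resource of effectors from this fungus that share sequence and structural similarity across host-specific lineages, so the insert is presumably one such candidate effector sequence. It was placed at the EcoRV site within the lacZα region, and the record does not say whether the sites survived cloning. In the feature table the insert itself is not annotated, but an unannotated gap of a few hundred bases lies between the lacZα fragment and the lac operator, lac promoter and CAP binding site. This gap is consistent with the insert interrupting lacZα, the basis of the listed lacZ blue/white screening marker. M13 forward and reverse primer sites flank the region for sequence verification.

The record names no eukaryotic promoter, tag or terminator, and it does not state which type IIS enzyme or overhangs define the module. The plasmid is a storage and donor clone from which the coding part can be assembled into higher-level expression constructs.
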