Features (pLannotate 1.2.2; 10 found; start..end, strand, type, name):
    137..236     +  misc_feature   bom (fragment): basis of mobility region from pBR322
    242..399     -  CDS            lacZα (fragment): LacZα fragment of β-galactosidase; lacZ fragment
    783..799     -  protein_bind   lac operator: The lac repressor binds to the lac operator to inhibit transcription in E. coli. This inhibition can be relieved by adding lactose or isopropyl-β-D-thiogalactopyranoside (IPTG). lac repressor encoded by lacI
    807..837     -  promoter       lac promoter: promoter for the E. coli lac operon
    852..873     -  protein_bind   CAP binding site: CAP binding activates transcription in the presence of cAMP. E. coli catabolite activator protein
    886..978     -  CDS            lacI (fragment): lac repressor; lacI; The lac repressor binds to the lac operator to inhibit transcription in E. coli. This inhibition can be relieved by adding lactose or isopropyl-β-D-thiogalactopyranoside (IPTG).
   1161..1749    -  rep_origin     ori: high-copy-number ColE1/pMB1/pBR322/pUC origin of replication
   1920..2735    -  CDS            KanR: aminoglycoside phosphotransferase; aph(3')-Ia; confers resistance to kanamycin in bacteria or G418 (Geneticin®) in eukaryotes
   2736..2840    -  promoter       AmpR promoter: bla
   2935..35      +  CDS            rop (fragment) (across the origin): Rop protein, which maintains plasmids at low copy number; rop
>Addgene plasmid #121267 | pUC57-Kan_br48_g1736 | depositor full sequence | sequence record 237957 | pUC57-Kan_br48_g1736 sequence 2935 bps
TCGCGCGTTTCGGTGATGACGGTGAAAACCTCTGACACATGCAGCTCCCGGAGACGGTCACAGCTTGTCT
GTAAGCGGATGCCGGGAGCAGACAAGCCCGTCAGGGCGCGTCAGCGGGTGTTGGCGGGTGTCGGGGCTGG
CTTAACTATGCGGCATCAGAGCAGATTGTACTGAGAGTGCACCATATGCGGTGTGAAATACCGCACAGAT
GCGTAAGGAGAAAATACCGCATCAGGCGCCATTCGCCATTCAGGCTGCGCAACTGTTGGGAAGGGCGATC
GGTGCGGGCCTCTTCGCTATTACGCCAGCTGGCGAAAGGGGGATGTGCTGCAAGGCGATTAAGTTGGGTA
ACGCCAGGGTTTTCCCAGTCACGACGTTGTAAAACGACGGCCAGTGAATTGACGCGTATTGGGATGGAAC
TTGGTCTCTAAGCTCATTGTCTCCTAGTACCTGGCAAACCACCAAAAAAATAAGTATCATAATCTTTAAC
AAATTGTGGATAATCATCTGGAATCAATTCAGAATGTTCAGTTGGTCTTTGACCACCTGGAACATGACCT
GGATATGGTTGCCAAGCAGCAGCAGCAGTTTGATGATATGGAACTGGTTCTTCATATTGTTGTGGTGGTG
GACCACCTGGACCTCTACCACCATTACCACCTCTACCACCTTGACCTGGTCTAGATGGTGGCATTGGTTG
TGGAGCTGGCAACATTAGAGACCAATCCCAATGGCGCGCCGAGCTTGGCTCGAGCATGGTCATAGCTGTT
TCCTGTGTGAAATTGTTATCCGCTCACAATTCCACACAACATACGAGCCGGAAGCATAAAGTGTAAAGCC
TGGGGTGCCTAATGAGTGAGCTAACTCACATTAATTGCGTTGCGCTCACTGCCCGCTTTCCAGTCGGGAA
ACCTGTCGTGCCAGCTGCATTAATGAATCGGCCAACGCGCGGGGAGAGGCGGTTTGCGTATTGGGCGCTC
TTCCGCTTCCTCGCTCACTGACTCGCTGCGCTCGGTCGTTCGGCTGCGGCGAGCGGTATCAGCTCACTCA
AAGGCGGTAATACGGTTATCCACAGAATCAGGGGATAACGCAGGAAAGAACATGTGAGCAAAAGGCCAGC
AAAAGGCCAGGAACCGTAAAAAGGCCGCGTTGCTGGCGTTTTTCCATAGGCTCCGCCCCCCTGACGAGCA
TCACAAAAATCGACGCTCAAGTCAGAGGTGGCGAAACCCGACAGGACTATAAAGATACCAGGCGTTTCCC
CCTGGAAGCTCCCTCGTGCGCTCTCCTGTTCCGACCCTGCCGCTTACCGGATACCTGTCCGCCTTTCTCC
CTTCGGGAAGCGTGGCGCTTTCTCATAGCTCACGCTGTAGGTATCTCAGTTCGGTGTAGGTCGTTCGCTC
CAAGCTGGGCTGTGTGCACGAACCCCCCGTTCAGCCCGACCGCTGCGCCTTATCCGGTAACTATCGTCTT
GAGTCCAACCCGGTAAGACACGACTTATCGCCACTGGCAGCAGCCACTGGTAACAGGATTAGCAGAGCGA
GGTATGTAGGCGGTGCTACAGAGTTCTTGAAGTGGTGGCCTAACTACGGCTACACTAGAAGAACAGTATT
TGGTATCTGCGCTCTGCTGAAGCCAGTTACCTTCGGAAAAAGAGTTGGTAGCTCTTGATCCGGCAAACAA
ACCACCGCTGGTAGCGGTGGTTTTTTTGTTTGCAAGCAGCAGATTACGCGCAGAAAAAAAGGATCTCAAG
AAGATCCTTTGATCTTTTCTACGGGGTCTGACGCTCAGTGGAACGAAAACTCACGTTAAGGGATTTTGGT
CATGAGATTATCAAAAAGGATCTTCACCTAGATCCTTTTAAATTAAAAATGAAGTTTTAAATCAATCTAA
AGTATATATGAGTAAACTTGGTCTGACAGTTAGAAAAACTCATCGAGCATCAAATGAAACTGCAATTTAT
TCATATCAGGATTATCAATACCATATTTTTGAAAAAGCCGTTTCTGTAATGAAGGAGAAAACTCACCGAG
GCAGTTCCATAGGATGGCAAGATCCTGGTATCGGTCTGCGATTCCGACTCGTCCAACATCAATACAACCT
ATTAATTTCCCCTCGTCAAAAATAAGGTTATCAAGTGAGAAATCACCATGAGTGACGACTGAATCCGGTG
AGAATGGCAAAAGTTTATGCATTTCTTTCCAGACTTGTTCAACAGGCCAGCCATTACGCTCGTCATCAAA
ATCACTCGCATCAACCAAACCGTTATTCATTCGTGATTGCGCCTGAGCGAGACGAAATACGCGATCGCTG
TTAAAAGGACAATTACAAACAGGAATCGAATGCAACCGGCGCAGGAACACTGCCAGCGCATCAACAATAT
TTTCACCTGAATCAGGATATTCTTCTAATACCTGGAATGCTGTTTTCCCAGGGATCGCAGTGGTGAGTAA
CCATGCATCATCAGGAGTACGGATAAAATGCTTGATGGTCGGAAGAGGCATAAATTCCGTCAGCCAGTTT
AGTCTGACCATCTCATCTGTAACATCATTGGCAACGCTACCTTTGCCATGTTTCAGAAACAACTCTGGCG
CATCGGGCTTCCCATACAATCGATAGATTGTCGCACCTGATTGCCCGACATTATCGCGAGCCCATTTATA
CCCATATAAATCAGCATCCATGTTGGAATTTAATCGCGGCCTAGAGCAAGACGTTTCCCGTTGAATATGG
CTCATACTCTTCCTTTTTCAATATTATTGAAGCATTTATCAGGGTTATTGTCTCATGAGCGGATACATAT
TTGAATGTATTTAGAAAAATAAACAAATAGGGGTTCCGCGCACATTTCCCCGAAAAGTGCCACCTGACGT
CTAAGAAACCATTATTATCATGACATTAACCTATAAAAATAGGCGTATCACGAGGCCCTTTCGTC
