>Addgene plasmid #121267 | pUC57-Kan_br48_g1736 | depositor partial sequence | sequence record 230786 | br48_g1736
TTGGTCTCTAATGTTGCCAGCTCCACAACCAATGCCACCATCTAGACCAGGTCAAGGTGGTAGAGGTGGT
AATGGTGGTAGAGGTCCAGGTGGTCCACCACCACAACAATATGAAGAACCAGTTCCATATCATCAAACTG
CTGCTGCTGCTTGGCAACCATATCCAGGTCATGTTCCAGGTGGTCAAAGACCAACTGAACATTCTGAATT
GATTCCAGATGATTATCCACAATTTGTTAAAGATTATGATACTTATTTTTTTGGTGGTTTGCCAGGTACT
AGGAGACAATGAGCTTAGAGACCAA
