>Addgene plasmid #121267 | pUC57-Kan_br48_g1736 | depositor partial sequence | sequence record 230787 | empty_vector
TCGCGCGTTTCGGTGATGACGGTGAAAACCTCTGACACATGCAGCTCCCGGAGACGGTCACAGCTTGTCT
GTAAGCGGATGCCGGGAGCAGACAAGCCCGTCAGGGCGCGTCAGCGGGTGTTGGCGGGTGTCGGGGCTGG
CTTAACTATGCGGCATCAGAGCAGATTGTACTGAGAGTGCACCATATGCGGTGTGAAATACCGCACAGAT
GCGTAAGGAGAAAATACCGCATCAGGCGCCATTCGCCATTCAGGCTGCGCAACTGTTGGGAAGGGCGATC
GGTGCGGGCCTCTTCGCTATTACGCCAGCTGGCGAAAGGGGGATGTGCTGCAAGGCGATTAAGTTGGGTA
ACGCCAGGGTTTTCCCAGTCACGACGTTGTAAAACGACGGCCAGTGAATTGACGCGTATTGGGATATCCC
AATGGCGCGCCGAGCTTGGCTCGAGCATGGTCATAGCTGTTTCCTGTGTGAAATTGTTATCCGCTCACAA
TTCCACACAACATACGAGCCGGAAGCATAAAGTGTAAAGCCTGGGGTGCCTAATGAGTGAGCTAACTCAC
ATTAATTGCGTTGCGCTCACTGCCCGCTTTCCAGTCGGGAAACCTGTCGTGCCAGCTGCATTAATGAATC
GGCCAACGCGCGGGGAGAGGCGGTTTGCGTATTGGGCGCTCTTCCGCTTCCTCGCTCACTGACTCGCTGC
GCTCGGTCGTTCGGCTGCGGCGAGCGGTATCAGCTCACTCAAAGGCGGTAATACGGTTATCCACAGAATC
AGGGGATAACGCAGGAAAGAACATGTGAGCAAAAGGCCAGCAAAAGGCCAGGAACCGTAAAAAGGCCGCG
TTGCTGGCGTTTTTCCATAGGCTCCGCCCCCCTGACGAGCATCACAAAAATCGACGCTCAAGTCAGAGGT
GGCGAAACCCGACAGGACTATAAAGATACCAGGCGTTTCCCCCTGGAAGCTCCCTCGTGCGCTCTCCTGT
TCCGACCCTGCCGCTTACCGGATACCTGTCCGCCTTTCTCCCTTCGGGAAGCGTGGCGCTTTCTCATAGC
TCACGCTGTAGGTATCTCAGTTCGGTGTAGGTCGTTCGCTCCAAGCTGGGCTGTGTGCACGAACCCCCCG
TTCAGCCCGACCGCTGCGCCTTATCCGGTAACTATCGTCTTGAGTCCAACCCGGTAAGACACGACTTATC
GCCACTGGCAGCAGCCACTGGTAACAGGATTAGCAGAGCGAGGTATGTAGGCGGTGCTACAGAGTTCTTG
AAGTGGTGGCCTAACTACGGCTACACTAGAAGAACAGTATTTGGTATCTGCGCTCTGCTGAAGCCAGTTA
CCTTCGGAAAAAGAGTTGGTAGCTCTTGATCCGGCAAACAAACCACCGCTGGTAGCGGTGGTTTTTTTGT
TTGCAAGCAGCAGATTACGCGCAGAAAAAAAGGATCTCAAGAAGATCCTTTGATCTTTTCTACGGGGTCT
GACGCTCAGTGGAACGAAAACTCACGTTAAGGGATTTTGGTCATGAGATTATCAAAAAGGATCTTCACCT
AGATCCTTTTAAATTAAAAATGAAGTTTTAAATCAATCTAAAGTATATATGAGTAAACTTGGTCTGACAG
TTAGAAAAACTCATCGAGCATCAAATGAAACTGCAATTTATTCATATCAGGATTATCAATACCATATTTT
TGAAAAAGCCGTTTCTGTAATGAAGGAGAAAACTCACCGAGGCAGTTCCATAGGATGGCAAGATCCTGGT
ATCGGTCTGCGATTCCGACTCGTCCAACATCAATACAACCTATTAATTTCCCCTCGTCAAAAATAAGGTT
ATCAAGTGAGAAATCACCATGAGTGACGACTGAATCCGGTGAGAATGGCAAAAGTTTATGCATTTCTTTC
CAGACTTGTTCAACAGGCCAGCCATTACGCTCGTCATCAAAATCACTCGCATCAACCAAACCGTTATTCA
TTCGTGATTGCGCCTGAGCGAGACGAAATACGCGATCGCTGTTAAAAGGACAATTACAAACAGGAATCGA
ATGCAACCGGCGCAGGAACACTGCCAGCGCATCAACAATATTTTCACCTGAATCAGGATATTCTTCTAAT
ACCTGGAATGCTGTTTTCCCAGGGATCGCAGTGGTGAGTAACCATGCATCATCAGGAGTACGGATAAAAT
GCTTGATGGTCGGAAGAGGCATAAATTCCGTCAGCCAGTTTAGTCTGACCATCTCATCTGTAACATCATT
GGCAACGCTACCTTTGCCATGTTTCAGAAACAACTCTGGCGCATCGGGCTTCCCATACAATCGATAGATT
GTCGCACCTGATTGCCCGACATTATCGCGAGCCCATTTATACCCATATAAATCAGCATCCATGTTGGAAT
TTAATCGCGGCCTAGAGCAAGACGTTTCCCGTTGAATATGGCTCATACTCTTCCTTTTTCAATATTATTG
AAGCATTTATCAGGGTTATTGTCTCATGAGCGGATACATATTTGAATGTATTTAGAAAAATAAACAAATA
GGGGTTCCGCGCACATTTCCCCGAAAAGTGCCACCTGACGTCTAAGAAACCATTATTATCATGACATTAA
CCTATAAAAATAGGCGTATCACGAGGCCCTTTCGTC
