>Addgene plasmid #121267 | pUC57-Kan_br48_g1736 | addgene partial sequence | sequence record 237958 | M13-F20 5'-TGTAAAACGACGGCCAGT-3'
TTGGTCTCTAAGCTCATTGTCTCCTAGTACCTGGCAAACCACCAAAAAAATAAGTATCATAATCTTTAAC
AAATTGTGGATAATCATCTGGAATCAATTCAGAATGTTCAGTTGGTCTTTGACCACCTGGAACATGACCT
GGATATGGTTGCCAAGCAGCAGCAGCAGTTTGATGATATGGAACTGGTTCTTCATATTGTTGTGGTGGTG
GACCACCTGGACCTCTACCACCATTACCACCTCTACCACCTTGACCTGGTCTAGATGGTGGCATTGGTTG
TGGAGCTGGCAACATTAGAGACCAATCCCAATGGCGCGCCGAGCTTGGCTCGAGCATGGTCATAGCTGTT
TCCTGTGTGAAATTGTTATCCGCTCACAATTCCACACAACATACGAGCCGGAAGCATAAAGTGTAAAGCC
TGGGGTGCCTAATGAGTGAGCTAACTCACATTAATTGCGTTGCGCTCACTGCCCGCTTTCCAGTCGGGAA
ACCTGTCGTGCCAGCTGCATTAATGAATCGGCCAACGCGCGGGGAGAGGCGGTTTGCGTATTGGGCGCTC
TTCCGCTTCCTCGCTCACTGACTCGCTGCGCTCGGTCGTTCGGCTGCGGCGAGCGGTATCAGCTCACTCA
AAGGCGGTAATACGGTTATCCACAGAATCAGGGGATAACGCAGGAAAGAACATGTGAGCAAAAGGCCAGC
AAAAGGCCAGGAACCGTAAAAAGGCCGCGTTGCTGGCGTTTTTCCATAGGCTCCGCCCCCCTGACGAGCA
TCACAAAAATCGACGCTCAAGTCAGAGGTGGCGAAACCCGACAGGACTATAAAGATACC
